>Addgene plasmid #53340 | EGF-bio-His | depositor full sequence | sequence record 83070 | EGF-bio-His sequence 9734 bps
GTCGACCTCCATCACGGCCTATAAGAGTGAGGGGGAGTCAGCGGAGTTCTCCTTCCCACTCAACCTTGGA
GAGGAAAGCCTGCAGGGAGAGTTGAGATGGAAGGCAGAGAAGGCTCCTTCTTCCCAGTCCTGGATCACCT
TCTCCCTAAAGAACCAAAAGGTGTCTGTGCAGAAGTCTACTAGCAACCCCAAGTTCCAGCTGTCCGAAAC
GCTCCCACTCACCCTTCAGATACCCCAGGTCTCCCTTCAGTTTGCTGGTTCTGGCAACCTGACCCTGACT
CTGGACAGAGGGATACTGTATCAGGAAGTGAACCTGGTGGTGATGAAAGTGACTCAGCCCGACAGCAACA
CTTTGACCTGTGAGGTGATGGGACCCACCTCACCCAAGATGAGACTGATCTTGAAGCAGGAGAATCAGGA
GGCCAGGGTCTCCAGGCAGGAGAAAGTGATTCAAGTGCAGGCCCCTGAAGCAGGGGTGTGGCAATGTCTA
CTGAGTGAAGGTGAAGAGGTCAAGATGGACTCCAAGATCCAGGTTTTATCCAAAGGGTTGAATTCCGGCA
GCCTGCACCACATCCTGGACGCCCAGAAGATGCTGTGGAACCACAGGGACAGGAACCTGCCTCCTCTGGC
CCCTCTGGGCCCCCACCACCATCACCACCATTGAGTCTAGACACGTGATTAATTAAGGATCCCCCGACCT
CGACCTCTGGCTAATAAAGGAAATTTATTTTCATTGCAATAGTGTGTTGGAATTTTTTGTGTCTCTCACT
CGGAAGGACATATGGGAGGGCAAATCATTTGGTCGAGATCCCTCGGAGATCTCTAGCTAGAGGATCGATC
CCCGCCCCGGACGAACTAAACCTGACTACGACATCTCTGCCCCTTCTTCGCGGGGCAGTGCATGTAATCC
CTTCAGTTGGTTGGTACAACTTGCCAACTGGGCCCTGTTCCACATGTGACACGGGGGGGGACCAAACACA
AAGGGGTTCTCTGACTGTAGTTGACATCCTTATAAATGGATGTGCACATTTGCCAACACTGAGTGGCTTT
CATCCTGGAGCAGACTTTGCAGTCTGTGGACTGCAACACAACATTGCCTTTATGTGTAACTCTTGGCTGA
AGCTCTTACACCAATGCTGGGGGACATGTACCTCCCAGGGGCCCAGGAAGACTACGGGAGGCTACACCAA
CGTCAATCAGAGGGGCCTGTGTAGCTACCGATAAGCGGACCCTCAAGAGGGCATTAGCAATAGTGTTTAT
AAGGCCCCCTTGTTAACCCTAAACGGGTAGCATATGCTTCCCGGGTAGTAGTATATACTATCCAGACTAA
CCCTAATTCAATAGCATATGTTACCCAACGGGAAGCATATGCTATCGAATTAGGGTTAGTAAAAGGGTCC
TAAGGAACAGCGATATCTCCCACCCCATGAGCTGTCACGGTTTTATTTACATGGGGTCAGGATTCCACGA
GGGTAGTGAACCATTTTAGTCACAAGGGCAGTGGCTGAAGATCAAGGAGCGGGCAGTGAACTCTCCTGAA
TCTTCGCCTGCTTCTTCATTCTCCTTCGTTTAGCTAATAGAATAACTGCTGAGTTGTGAACAGTAAGGTG
TATGTGAGGTGCTCGAAAACAAGGTTTCAGGTGACGCCCCCAGAATAAAATTTGGACGGGGGGTTCAGTG
GTGGCATTGTGCTATGACACCAATATAACCCTCACAAACCCCTTGGGCAATAAATACTAGTGTAGGAATG
AAACATTCTGAATATCTTTAACAATAGAAATCCATGGGGTGGGGACAAGCCGTAAAGACTGGATGTCCAT
CTCACACGAATTTATGGCTATGGGCAACACATAATCCTAGTGCAATATGATACTGGGGTTATTAAGATGT
GTCCCAGGCAGGGACCAAGACAGGTGAACCATGTTGTTACACTCTATTTGTAACAAGGGGAAAGAGAGTG
GACGCCGACAGCAGCGGACTCCACTGGTTGTCTCTAACACCCCCGAAAATTAAACGGGGCTCCACGCCAA
TGGGGCCCATAAACAAAGACAAGTGGCCACTCTTTTTTTTGAAATTGTGGAGTGGGGGCACGCGTCAGCC
CCCACACGCCGCCCTGCGGTTTTGGACTGTAAAATAAGGGTGTAATAACTTGGCTGATTGTAACCCCGCT
AACCACTGCGGTCAAACCACTTGCCCACAAAACCACTAATGGCACCCCGGGGAATACCTGCATAAGTAGG
TGGGCGGGCCAAGATAGGGGCGCGATTGCTGCGATCTGGAGGACAAATTACACACACTTGCGCCTGAGCG
CCAAGCACAGGGTTGTTGGTCCTCATATTCACGAGGTCGCTGAGAGCACGGTGGGCTAATGTTGCCATGG
GTAGCATATACTACCCAAATATCTGGATAGCATATGCTATCCTAATCTATATCTGGGTAGCATAGGCTAT
CCTAATCTATATCTGGGTAGCATATGCTATCCTAATCTATATCTGGGTAGTATATGCTATCCTAATTTAT
ATCTGGGTAGCATAGGCTATCCTAATCTATATCTGGGTAGCATATGCTATCCTAATCTATATCTGGGTAG
TATATGCTATCCTAATCTGTATCCGGGTAGCATATGCTATCCTAATAGAGATTAGGGTAGTATATGCTAT
CCTAATTTATATCTGGGTAGCATATACTACCCAAATATCTGGATAGCATATGCTATCCTAATCTATATCT
GGGTAGCATATGCTATCCTAATCTATATCTGGGTAGCATAGGCTATCCTAATCTATATCTGGGTAGCATA
TGCTATCCTAATCTATATCTGGGTAGTATATGCTATCCTAATTTATATCTGGGTAGCATAGGCTATCCTA
ATCTATATCTGGGTAGCATATGCTATCCTAATCTATATCTGGGTAGTATATGCTATCCTAATCTGTATCC
GGGTAGCATATGCTATCCTCATGATAAGCTGTCAAACATGAGAATTTTCTTGAAGACGAAAGGGCCTCGT
GATACGCCTATTTTTATAGGTTAATGTCATGATAATAATGGTTTCTTAGACGTCAGGTGGCACTTTTCGG
GGAAATGTGCGCGGAACCCCTATTTGTTTATTTTTCTAAATACATTCAAATATGTATCCGCTCATGAGAC
AATAACCCTGATAAATGCTTCAATAATATTGAAAAAGGAAGAGTATGAGTATTCAACATTTCCGTGTCGC
CCTTATTCCCTTTTTTGCGGCATTTTGCCTTCCTGTTTTTGCTCACCCAGAAACGCTGGTGAAAGTAAAA
GATGCTGAAGATCAGTTGGGTGCACGAGTGGGTTACATCGAACTGGATCTCAACAGCGGTAAGATCCTTG
AGAGTTTTCGCCCCGAAGAACGTTTTCCAATGATGAGCACTTTTAAAGTTCTGCTATGTGGCGCGGTATT
ATCCCGTGTTGACGCCGGGCAAGAGCAACTCGGTCGCCGCATACACTATTCTCAGAATGACTTGGTTGAG
TACTCACCAGTCACAGAAAAGCATCTTACGGATGGCATGACAGTAAGAGAATTATGCAGTGCTGCCATAA
CCATGAGTGATAACACTGCGGCCAACTTACTTCTGACAACGATCGGAGGACCGAAGGAGCTAACCGCTTT
TTTGCACAACATGGGGGATCATGTAACTCGCCTTGATCGTTGGGAACCGGAGCTGAATGAAGCCATACCA
AACGACGAGCGTGACACCACGATGCCTGCAGCAATGGCAACAACGTTGCGCAAACTATTAACTGGCGAAC
TACTTACTCTAGCTTCCCGGCAACAATTAATAGACTGGATGGAGGCGGATAAAGTTGCAGGACCACTTCT
GCGCTCGGCCCTTCCGGCTGGCTGGTTTATTGCTGATAAATCTGGAGCCGGTGAGCGTGGGTCTCGCGGT
ATCATTGCAGCACTGGGGCCAGATGGTAAGCCCTCCCGTATCGTAGTTATCTACACGACGGGGAGTCAGG
CAACTATGGATGAACGAAATAGACAGATCGCTGAGATAGGTGCCTCACTGATTAAGCATTGGTAACTGTC
AGACCAAGTTTACTCATATATACTTTAGATTGATTTAAAACTTCATTTTTAATTTAAAAGGATCTAGGTG
AAGATCCTTTTTGATAATCTCATGACCAAAATCCCTTAACGTGAGTTTTCGTTCCACTGAGCGTCAGACC
CCGTAGAAAAGATCAAAGGATCTTCTTGAGATCCTTTTTTTCTGCGCGTAATCTGCTGCTTGCAAACAAA
AAAACCACCGCTACCAGCGGTGGTTTGTTTGCCGGATCAAGAGCTACCAACTCTTTTTCCGAAGGTAACT
GGCTTCAGCAGAGCGCAGATACCAAATACTGTTCTTCTAGTGTAGCCGTAGTTAGGCCACCACTTCAAGA
ACTCTGTAGCACCGCCTACATACCTCGCTCTGCTAATCCTGTTACCAGTGGCTGCTGCCAGTGGCGATAA
GTCGTGTCTTACCGGGTTGGACTCAAGACGATAGTTACCGGATAAGGCGCAGCGGTCGGGCTGAACGGGG
GGTTCGTGCACACAGCCCAGCTTGGAGCGAACGACCTACACCGAACTGAGATACCTACAGCGTGAGCTAT
GAGAAAGCGCCACGCTTCCCGAAGGGAGAAAGGCGGACAGGTATCCGGTAAGCGGCAGGGTCGGAACAGG
AGAGCGCACGAGGGAGCTTCCAGGGGGAAACGCCTGGTATCTTTATAGTCCTGTCGGGTTTCGCCACCTC
TGACTTGAGCGTCGATTTTTGTGATGCTCGTCAGGGGGGCGGAGCCTATGGAAAAACGCCAGCAACGCGG
CCTTTTTACGGTTCCTGGCCTTTTGCTGGCCTTTTGCTCACATGTTCTTTCCTGCGTTATCCCCTGATTC
TGTGGATAACCGTATTACCGCCTTTGAGTGAGCTGATACCGCTCGCCGCAGCCGAACGACCGAGCGCAGC
GAGTCAGTGAGCGAGGAAGCGGAAGAGCGCCCAATACGCAAACCGCCTCTCCCCGCGCGTTGGCCGATTC
ATTAATGCAGCTGGCACGACAGGTTTCCCGACTGGAAAGCGGGCAGTGAGCGCAACGCAATTAATGTGAG
TTAGCTCACTCATTAGGCACCCCAGGCTTTACACTTTATGCTTCCGGCTCGTATGTTGTGTGGAATTGTG
AGCGGATAACAATTTCACACAGGAAACAGCTATGACCATGATTACGCCAAGCTCTAGCTAGAGGTCGACC
AATTCTCATGTTTGACAGCTTATCATCGCAGATCCGGGCAACGTTGTTGCCATTGCTGCAGGCGCAGAAC
TGGTAGGTATGGAAGATCTATACATTGAATCAATATTGGCAATTAGCCATATTAGTCATTGGTTATATAG
CATAAATCAATATTGGCTATTGGCCATTGCATACGTTGTATCTATATCATAATATGTACATTTATATTGG
CTCATGTCCAATATGACCGCCATGTTGACATTGATTATTGACTAGTTATTAATAGTAATCAATTACGGGG
TCATTAGTTCATAGCCCATATATGGAGTTCCGCGTTACATAACTTACGGTAAATGGCCCGCCTGGCTGAC
CGCCCAACGACCCCCGCCCATTGACGTCAATAATGACGTATGTTCCCATAGTAACGCCAATAGGGACTTT
CCATTGACGTCAATGGGTGGAGTATTTACGGTAAACTGCCCACTTGGCAGTACATCAAGTGTATCATATG
CCAAGTCCGCCCCCTATTGACGTCAATGACGGTAAATGGCCCGCCTGGCATTATGCCCAGTACATGACCT
TACGGGACTTTCCTACTTGGCAGTACATCTACGTATTAGTCATCGCTATTACCATGGTGATGCGGTTTTG
GCAGTACACCAATGGGCGTGGATAGCGGTTTGACTCACGGGGATTTCCAAGTCTCCACCCCATTGACGTC
AATGGGAGTTTGTTTTGGCACCAAAATCAACGGGACTTTCCAAAATGTCGTAATAACCCCGCCCCGTTGA
CGCAAATGGGCGGTAGGCGTGTACGGTGGGAGGTCTATATAAGCAGAGCTCGTTTAGTGAACCGTCAGAT
CCTCACTCTCTTCCGCATCGCTGTCTGCGAGGGCCAGCTGTTGGGCTCGCGGTTGAGGACAAACTCTTCG
CGGTCTTTCCAGTACTCTTGGATCGGAAACCCGTCGGCCTCCGAACGGTACTCCGCCACCGAGGGACCTG
AGCGAGTCCGCATCGACCGGATCGGAAAACCTCTCGAGAAAGGCGTCTAACCAGTCACAGTCGCAAGGTA
GGCTGAGCACCGTGGCGGGCGGCAGCGGGTGGCGGTCGGGGTTGTTTCTGGCGGAGGTGCTGCTGATGAT
GTAATTAAAGTAGGCGGTCTTGAGACGGCGGATGGTCGAGGTGAGGTGTGGCAGGCTTGAGATCCAGCTG
TTGGGGTGAGTACTCCCTCTCAAAAGCGGGCATTACTTCTGCGCTAAGATTGTCAGTTTCCAAAAACGAG
GAGGATTTGATATTCACCTGGCCCGATCTGGCCATACACTTGAGTGACAATGACATCCACTTTGCCTTTC
TCTCCACAGGTGTCCACTCCCAGGTCCAAGTTTAAACTGCGGCCGCCACCATGGAACTGACCCTGATCAT
CCTGCTGCCCGTGGTGTCCAAGTTCAGCTTCGTGAGCCTGAGCGCCCCTCAGCACTGGTCTTGCCCTGAG
GGCACACTGGCCGGCAACGGCAACAGCACATGCGTGGGCCCTGCTCCCTTCCTGATCTTCAGCCACGGCA
ACTCCATCTTCCGGATCGACACCGAGGGCACCAACTACGAGCAGCTGGTCGTGGATGCCGGCGTGAGCGT
GATCATGGACTTCCACTACAACGAGAAGCGGATCTACTGGGTGGACCTGGAACGGCAGCTGCTGCAGCGG
GTGTTCCTGAACGGCAGCCGGCAGGAAAGAGTCTGCAACATCGAGAAGAACGTGTCCGGCATGGCCATCA
ACTGGATCAACGAGGAAGTGATCTGGTCCAACCAGCAGGAAGGCATCATCACCGTCACCGACATGAAGGG
CAACAACAGCCACATCCTGCTGTCCGCCCTGAAGTACCCCGCCAACGTGGCCGTGGACCCCGTGGAGCGG
TTCATCTTCTGGTCCAGCGAGGTGGCCGGCAGCCTGTACAGAGCCGACCTGGACGGCGTGGGAGTGAAGG
CCCTGCTGGAAACCAGCGAGAAGATCACCGCCGTGAGCCTGGACGTGCTGGACAAGAGACTGTTTTGGAT
TCAGTACAACCGGGAGGGCAGCAACTCCCTGATCTGCAGCTGCGACTACGATGGCGGCAGCGTGCACATC
AGCAAGCACCCCACCCAGCACAACCTGTTCGCCATGAGCCTGTTCGGCGACCGGATCTTCTACAGCACCT
GGAAGATGAAAACCATCTGGATCGCCAACAAGCACACCGGCAAGGACATGGTCCGGATCAATCTGCACAG
CAGCTTCGTGCCCCTGGGCGAGCTGAAGGTGGTGCACCCCCTGGCCCAGCCTAAGGCCGAGGACGACACC
TGGGAGCCCGAGCAGAAGCTGTGCAAGCTGCGGAAGGGCAACTGCAGCAGCACCGTGTGCGGCCAGGATC
TGCAGAGCCACCTGTGCATGTGTGCCGAAGGCTACGCCCTGAGCCGGGACAGAAAGTACTGCGAGGACGT
GAACGAGTGCGCCTTCTGGAACCACGGCTGCACCCTGGGCTGCAAGAACACCCCCGGCAGCTACTACTGC
ACCTGTCCAGTGGGCTTCGTGCTGCTGCCCGACGGCAAGAGATGTCATCAGCTGGTGTCCTGCCCCAGAA
ACGTGTCCGAGTGCAGCCACGACTGCGTGCTGACCAGCGAGGGACCTCTGTGCTTCTGTCCCGAGGGCAG
CGTGCTGGAACGGGACGGCAAGACCTGTAGCGGCTGCAGCTCTCCCGATAACGGCGGCTGTAGCCAGCTG
TGCGTGCCCCTGAGCCCTGTGTCCTGGGAGTGCGACTGCTTCCCCGGCTACGACCTCCAGCTGGACGAGA
AGTCTTGTGCCGCCAGCGGCCCTCAGCCCTTCCTGCTGTTCGCCAACAGCCAGGACATCCGGCACATGCA
CTTCGACGGCACCGACTACGGCACCCTGCTGTCCCAGCAGATGGGCATGGTGTACGCCCTGGACCACGAC
CCTGTGGAGAACAAGATCTACTTCGCCCACACAGCCCTGAAGTGGATCGAGCGGGCCAACATGGACGGCA
GCCAGCGGGAGAGACTGATCGAAGAGGGCGTGGACGTGCCTGAAGGCCTGGCCGTGGATTGGATCGGCAG
ACGGTTCTACTGGACCGACCGGGGCAAGAGCCTGATCGGCAGAAGCGATCTGAACGGCAAGCGGAGCAAG
ATCATCACCAAAGAGAACATCAGCCAGCCCAGAGGCATTGCCGTGCACCCTATGGCCAAGAGACTGTTCT
GGACCGACACCGGCATCAACCCCCGGATCGAGAGCAGCTCTCTGCAGGGCCTGGGCAGACTGGTCATTGC
CAGCAGCGACCTGATCTGGCCCAGCGGCATCACCATCGACTTTCTGACCGACAAGCTGTATTGGTGCGAC
GCCAAGCAGAGCGTGATCGAGATGGCCAACCTGGATGGCTCCAAGCGGCGGAGACTGACCCAGAACGACG
TGGGCCACCCTTTCGCCGTGGCCGTGTTCGAGGACTACGTGTGGTTCAGCGACTGGGCCATGCCTAGCGT
GATCAGAGTGAACAAGCGGACAGGCAAGGACAGAGTGCGGCTGCAGGGCTCTATGCTCAAGCCTAGCAGC
CTGGTGGTGGTGCATCCTCTGGCAAAGCCTGGCGCCGACCCCTGTCTGTACCAGAATGGCGGCTGCGAAC
ACATCTGCAAGAAGCGGCTGGGCACCGCCTGGTGTAGCTGCCGGGAGGGCTTCATGAAGGCCTCCGATGG
CAAGACATGCCTGGCTCTGGACGGACATCAGCTGCTGGCTGGCGGCGAGGTGGACCTGAAGAACCAGGTC
ACCCCCCTGGACATCCTGAGCAAGACCCGGGTGTCCGAGGACAACATCACCGAGAGCCAGCACATGCTGG
TCGCCGAGATCATGGTGTCCGACCAGGACGATTGCGCCCCTGTGGGCTGCAGCATGTACGCCCGGTGCAT
CTCTGAGGGCGAGGACGCCACATGCCAGTGTCTGAAGGGCTTCGCAGGCGACGGCAAGCTGTGCTCCGAC
ATCGACGAGTGCGAGATGGGAGTGCCTGTGTGTCCTCCCGCCAGCTCCAAGTGCATCAATACCGAAGGCG
GCTACGTGTGCAGATGCAGCGAGGGCTACCAGGGCGATGGCATCCACTGCCTGGATATCGATGAGTGTCA
GCTGGGCGTGCACAGCTGTGGCGAGAACGCCAGCTGCACCAACACAGAGGGCGGGTACACCTGTATGTGC
GCCGGCAGACTGTCTGAGCCCGGCCTGATCTGCCCTGACAGCACCCCTCCCCCCCACCTGAGAGAGGACG
ACCACCACTACAGCGTGCGGAACAGCGACAGCGAGTGCCCACTGAGCCACGACGGCTACTGCCTGCACGA
CGGCGTGTGCATGTACATCGAGGCCCTGGACAAGTACGCCTGCAACTGCGTCGTGGGCTACATCGGCGAG
CGGTGCCAGTACCGGGACCTGAAGTGGTGGGAGCTGAGACACGCCGGACACGGCCAGCAGCAGAAGGGCG
CGCC
Features (pLannotate 1.2.2; 19 found; start..end, strand, type, name):
    713..768     +  polyA_signal   β-globin poly(A) signal: rabbit β-globin polyadenylation signal (Gil and Proudfoot, 1987)
   1282..2963    -  rep_origin     oriP (fragment): Epstein-Barr virus oriP replication origin (Yates et al., 2000)
   3090..3194    +  promoter       AmpR promoter: bla
   3195..4055    +  CDS            AmpR: β-lactamase; bla; confers resistance to ampicillin, carbenicillin, and related antibiotics
   4226..4814    +  rep_origin     ori: high-copy-number ColE1/pMB1/pBR322/pUC origin of replication
   4997..5089    +  CDS            lacI (fragment): lac repressor; lacI; The lac repressor binds to the lac operator to inhibit transcription in E. coli. This inhibition can be relieved by adding lactose or isopropyl-β-D-thiogalactopyranoside (IPTG).
   5102..5123    +  protein_bind   CAP binding site: CAP binding activates transcription in the presence of cAMP. E. coli catabolite activator protein
   5138..5168    +  promoter       lac promoter: promoter for the E. coli lac operon
   5176..5192    +  protein_bind   lac operator: The lac repressor binds to the lac operator to inhibit transcription in E. coli. This inhibition can be relieved by adding lactose or isopropyl-β-D-thiogalactopyranoside (IPTG). lac repressor encoded by lacI
   5262..5278    +  promoter       tet promoter (fragment): E. coli promoter for tetracycline efflux protein gene
   5288..5313    -  CDS            bla(M) (fragment): β-lactamase lacking the signal sequence; bla(M); allows cytosolic expression of β-lactamase
   5487..5866    +  enhancer       CMV enhancer: human cytomegalovirus immediate early enhancer
   5868..6067    +  promoter       CMV promoter: human cytomegalovirus (CMV) immediate early promoter
   6135..6173    +  misc_feature   Ad SA (fragment): adenovirus major late transcript splice acceptor (Friedrich and Soriano, 1991)
   6206..6415    -  CDS            PTP (fragment): TERM_ADE02 - Experimental evidence at protein level: Swiss-Prot protein existence level 1. Protein covalently bound to the viral DNA that acts as a primer for viral genomic replication by DNA strand displacement. Assembles on the viral origin of replication in an initiation complex with viral polymerase, DBP, host NFIA and host POU2F1/OCT1. During initiation, the polymerase covalently couples the first dCTP with Ser- 580 of pTP. The terminal protein stimulates the template activity over 20 fold compared to protein-free templates. Neo-synthesized viral genomes are linked to two preterminal prot
   6446..6535    +  intron         chimeric intron (fragment): chimera between introns from adenovirus and immunoglobulin heavy chain genes
   6554..6600    +  CDS            IgH signal sequence (fragment): signal sequence from the mouse immunoglobulin heavy chain variable region
   6631..9726    +  CDS            EGF (fragment): EGF_HUMAN - Experimental evidence at protein level: Swiss-Prot protein existence level 1. EGF stimulates the growth of various epidermal and epithelial tissues in vivo and in vitro and of some fibroblasts in cell culture. Magnesiotropic hormone that stimulates magnesium reabsorption in the renal distal convoluted tubule via engagement of EGFR and activation of the magnesium channel TRPM6. Can induce neurite outgrowth in motoneurons of the pond snail Lymnaea stagnalis in vitro (PubMed:10964941). From Homo sapiens (Human).
   9727..553     +  CDS            Cd4 (fragment) (across the origin): CD4_RAT - Experimental evidence at protein level: Swiss-Prot protein existence level 1. Integral membrane glycoprotein that plays an essential role in the immune response and serves multiple functions in responses against both external and internal offenses. In T-cells, functions primarily as a coreceptor for MHC class II molecule:peptide complex. The antigens presented by class II peptides are derived from extracellular proteins while class I peptides are derived from cytosolic proteins. Interacts simultaneously with the T-cell receptor (TCR) and the MHC class II presented by antigen presenti
