[The description below was written by a language model from this plasmid's Addgene catalogue record and pLannotate feature annotations shown in this document.]
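Description:
EGF-bio-His is a mammalian expression plasmid built on the pTT3 backbone, designed to produce the entire extracellular region of the human pro-epidermal growth factor precursor as a soluble, tagged recombinant protein. It is maintained in E. coli through a high-copy ColE1/pUC-type origin and an ampicillin resistance gene (β-lactamase with its own promoter). The backbone also carries a fragment of the Epstein-Barr virus oriP, an element that supports episomal retention in cells supplying EBNA1 and is typical of vectors intended for high-yield transient transfection. Short remnants of lac regulatory sequences and other cloning-vector fragments are annotated but have no evident role in the expression cassette.

Expression is driven by the CMV immediate-early enhancer and promoter, followed by adenovirus-derived leader and splice sequences and a chimeric intron fragment that help with transcript processing. The annotation picks up a fragment resembling a mouse immunoglobulin heavy chain signal sequence just upstream of the insert. The chemically synthesised EGF ectodomain, about 3.1 kb, sits between retained NotI and AscI sites. It is fused in frame at its C terminus to backbone-encoded domains 3 and 4 of rat CD4, an enzymatic biotinylation sequence, a linker and a His tag; only the Cd4 portion is annotated in the feature table, and the smaller tags are known from the catalogue entry. A rabbit β-globin polyadenylation signal terminates the transcript.

The tag arrangement allows His-based purification, biotinylation for capture on streptavidin-coated surfaces, and detection through the CD4 domains. The associated publication used such proteins in a human platelet receptor protein microarray to screen for extracellular receptor–ligand interactions.
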