Addgene plasmid #53340: EGF-bio-His
Purpose: Expresses full-length Pro-epidermal growth factor precursor ectodomain in mammalian cells. C-terminal rat Cd4d3+4 tag, biotinylation sequence and His tag.
Depositing lab: Gavin Wright. Depositing organization: Wellcome Sanger Institute. Publication: A human platelet receptor protein microarray identifies FcepsilonR1alpha as an activating PEAR1 ligand. Sun Y, Vandenbriele C, Kauskot A, Verhamme P, Hoylaerts MF, Wright GJ. Mol Cell Proteomics. 2015 Feb 23. pii: mcp.M114.046946. 10.1074/mcp.M114.046946 PubMed 25713122.
Backbone
  Vector backbone: pTT3
  Backbone manufacturer: Yves Durocher, NRC
  Backbone size w/o insert (bp): 6618
  Total vector size (bp): 9734
  Modifications to backbone: Rat CD4 d3+4, enzymatic biotinylation sequence, linker and His tag (CD4d3+4-BioLHis).
  Vector type: Mammalian Expression
Growth in bacteria
  Bacterial resistance: Ampicillin, 100 μg/mL
  Growth temperature: 37°C
  Growth strain: Top10
  Copy number: High Copy
Gene/Insert
  Gene/Insert name: EGF (alt name: Pro-epidermal growth factor precursor)
  Species: H. sapiens (human)
  Insert size (bp): 3116
  Entrez Gene: EGF (a.k.a. HOMG4, URG)
  Promoter: CMV
  Tag / fusion protein: rat CD4 d3+4 (C terminal on backbone); enzymatic biotinylation sequence (C terminal on backbone); His tag (C terminal on backbone)
  Cloning method: Restriction Enzyme; 5′ cloning site NotI (not destroyed); 3′ cloning site AscI (not destroyed)
  Sequencing primers: 5′ CMV-fwd
Resource information
  A portion of this plasmid was derived from a plasmid made by: Insert was chemically synthesised.
Terms and licenses: Academic/Nonprofit Terms; Industry Terms: Not Available to Industry
Depositor comments: Article ref 63
How to cite: EGF-bio-His was a gift from Gavin Wright (Addgene plasmid # 53340 ; http://n2t.net/addgene:53340 ; RRID:Addgene_53340)
