>Addgene plasmid #53340 | EGF-bio-His | addgene partial sequence | sequence record 93856 | pMT2-F 5'-TTGCCTTTCTCTCCACAGGT-3'
GCGGCCGCCACCATGGAACTGACCCTGATCATCCTGCTGCCCGTGGTGTCCAAGTTCAGCTTCGTGAGCC
TGAGCGCCCCTCAGCACTGGTCTTGCCCTGAGGGCACACTGGCCGGCAACGGCAACAGCACATGCGTGGG
CCCTGCTCCCTTCCTGATCTTCAGCCACGGCAACTCCATCTTCCGGATCGACACCGAGGGCACCAACTAC
GAGCAGCTGGTCGTGGATGCCGGCGTGAGCGTGATCATGGACTTCCACTACAACGAGAAGCGGATCTACT
GGGTGGACCTGGAACGGCAGCTGCTGCAGCGGGTGTTCCTGAACGGCAGCCGGCAGGAAAGAGTCTGCAA
CATCGAGAAGAACGTGTCCGGCATGGCCATCAACTGGATCAACGAGGAAGTGATCTGGTCCAACCAGCAG
GAAGGCATCATCACCGTCACCGACATGAAGGGCAACAACAGCCACATCCTGCTGTCCGCCCTGAAGTACC
CCGCCAACGTGGCCGTGGACCCCGTGGAGCGGTTCATCTTCTGGTCCAGCGAGGTGGCCGGCAGCCTGTA
CAGAGCCGACCTGGACGGCGTGGGAGTGAAGGCCCTGCTGGAAACCAGCGAGAAGATCACCGCCGTGAGC
CTGGACGTGCTGGACAAGAGACTGTTTTGGATTCAGTACAACCGGGAGGGCAGCAACTCCCTGATCTGCA
GCTGCGACTACGATGGCGGCAGCGTGCACATCAGCAAGCACCCCACCCAGCACAACCTGTTCGCCATGAG
CCTGTTCGGCGACCGGATCTTCTACAGCACCTGGAAGATGAA
