>Addgene plasmid #53340 | EGF-bio-His | addgene partial sequence | sequence record 93906 | rb_glob_PA_term-R 5'-CCCATATGTCCTTCCGAGTG-3'
ATAAATTTCCTTTATTAGCCAGAGGTCGAGGTCGGGGGATCCTTAATTAATCACGTGTCTAGACTCAATG
GTGGTGATGGTGGTGGGGGCCCAGAGGGGCCAGAGGAGGCAGGTTCCTGTCCCTGTGGTTCCACAGCATC
TTCTGGGCGTCCAGGATGTGGTGCAGGCTGCCGGAATTCAACCCTTTGGATAAAACCTGGATCTTGGAGT
CCATCTTGACCTCTTCACCTTCACTCAGTAGACATTGCCACACCCCTGCTTCAGGGGCCTGCACTTGAAT
CACTTTCTCCTGCCTGGAGACCCTGGCCTCCTGATTCTCCTGCTTCAAGATCAGTCTCATCTTGGGTGAG
GTGGGTCCCATCACCTCACAGGTCAAAGTGTTGCTGTCGGGCTGAGTCACTTTCATCACCACCAGGTTCA
CTTCCTGATACAGTATCCCTCTGTCCAGAGTCAGGGTCAGGTTGCCAGAACCAGCAAACTGAAGGGAGAC
CTGGGGTATCTGAAGGGTGAGTGGGAGCGTTTCGGACAGCTGGAACTTGGGGTTGCTAGTAGACTTCTGC
ACAGACACCTTTTGGTTCTTTAGGGAGAAGGTGATCCAGGACTGGGAAGAAGGAGCCTTCTCTGCCTTCC
ATCTCAACTCTCCCTGCAGGCTTTCCTCTCCAAGGTTGAGTGGGAAGGAGAACTCCGCTGACTCCCCCTC
ACTCTTATAGGCCGTGATGGAGGTCGACGGCGCGCCCTTCTGCTG
